Addgene plasmid #186805: His-Tev-UbE2D3
Purpose: Codon-optimized bacterial expression plasmid. Expresses ubiquitin conjugating enzyme His-Tev-UbE2D3.
Depositing lab: Lalit Deshmukh. Depositing organization: University of California, San Diego (UCSD). Publication: Avidity-Based Method for the Efficient Generation of Monoubiquitinated Recombinant Proteins. Nelson SL, Li Y, Chen Y, Deshmukh L. J Am Chem Soc. 2023 Apr 3. doi: 10.1021/jacs.3c01943. PubMed 37010382.
Backbone
  Vector backbone: pET-11a
  Backbone size w/o insert (bp): 5632
  Total vector size (bp): 6136
  Vector type: Bacterial Expression
Growth in bacteria
  Bacterial resistance: Ampicillin, 100 μg/mL
  Growth temperature: 37°C
  Growth strain: DH5alpha
  Copy number: Low Copy
Gene/Insert
  Gene/Insert name: His-Tev-UbE2D3 (alt name: UBCH5C)
  Species: H. sapiens (human)
  Insert size (bp): 504
  Entrez Gene: UBE2D3 (a.k.a. E2(17)KB3, UBC4/5, UBCH5C)
  Tag / fusion protein: His6-Tev (N terminal on insert)
  Cloning method: Restriction Enzyme; 5′ cloning site NdeI (unknown if destroyed); 3′ cloning site BamHI (unknown if destroyed)
  Sequencing primers: 5′ T7; 3′ T7 Terminator
Terms and licenses: Academic/Nonprofit Terms; Industry Terms: Not Available to Industry
Depositor comments: UbE2D3 UniProt ID: P61077
How to cite: His-Tev-UbE2D3 was a gift from Lalit Deshmukh (Addgene plasmid # 186805 ; http://n2t.net/addgene:186805 ; RRID:Addgene_186805)
