[The description below was written by a language model from this plasmid's Addgene catalogue record and pLannotate feature annotations shown in this document.]
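Description:
His-Tev-UbE2D3 is a bacterial expression plasmid built on the pET-11a backbone, about 6.1 kb in total, that produces the human ubiquitin-conjugating (E2) enzyme UBE2D3, also known as UBCH5C, from a codon-optimized open reading frame. It replicates in E. coli from a pBR322/ColE1-type origin and also carries the rop gene and the bom mobility region. This agrees with the catalogue listing it as low copy, although the automated annotation gives the origin a generic high-copy label. Selection is by ampicillin through the β-lactamase gene and its own promoter. The several tetracycline-resistance fragments, the tet promoter and the short RSF ori match are most likely non-functional remnants of the pBR322 ancestry or annotation artefacts, not working parts.

The roughly 500 bp insert was cloned between NdeI and BamHI. It lies downstream of a T7 promoter followed directly by a lac operator and the strong T7 gene 10 ribosome binding site, and a T7 terminator follows it. The lacI gene on the plasmid supplies the repressor, so transcription stays off until IPTG is added in a host that expresses T7 RNA polymerase. The record names only a cloning strain, not an expression strain. The encoded protein has an N-terminal His6 tag and then a TEV protease recognition site, so it can be purified by metal-affinity chromatography and the tag cleaved off afterwards. The "capTEV" and "SET1" fragment calls probably reflect the His/TEV segment and leftover vector sequence past the stop codon, not additional tags. The associated publication indicates that the purified E2 is used in in vitro ubiquitination reactions, specifically in an avidity-based method for generating monoubiquitinated recombinant proteins.
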