Features (pLannotate 1.2.2; 22 found; start..end, strand, type, name):
      2..59      +  rep_origin     RSF ori (fragment): Plasmids containing the RSF 1030 origin of replication can be propagated in E. coli cells that contain additional plasmids with compatible origins.
     64..203     -  misc_feature   bom: basis of mobility region from pBR322
    305..496     -  CDS            rop: Rop protein, which maintains plasmids at low copy number; rop
    513..893     +  CDS            YPB1_ECOLX: Protein predicted: Swiss-Prot protein existence level 4. From Escherichia coli.
   1135..1759    -  CDS            TcR (fragment): tetracycline efflux protein; tet; confers resistance to tetracycline
   1774..1795    -  protein_bind   CAP binding site: CAP binding activates transcription in the presence of cAMP. E. coli catabolite activator protein
   1808..2890    -  CDS            lacI: lac repressor; lacI; The lac repressor binds to the lac operator to inhibit transcription in E. coli. This inhibition can be relieved by adding lactose or isopropyl-β-D-thiogalactopyranoside (IPTG).
   2891..2968    -  promoter       lacI promoter: lacI
   2976..3255    -  CDS            TcR (fragment): tetracycline efflux protein; tet; confers resistance to tetracycline
   3277..3295    +  promoter       T7 promoter: promoter for bacteriophage T7 RNA polymerase
   3296..3320    +  protein_bind   lac operator: The lac repressor binds to the lac operator to inhibit transcription in E. coli. This inhibition can be relieved by adding lactose or isopropyl-β-D-thiogalactopyranoside (IPTG). lac repressor encoded by lacI
   3335..3357    +  RBS            RBS: efficient ribosome binding site from bacteriophage T7 gene 10 (Olins and Rangwala, 1989)
   3366..3385    +  CDS            capTEV™ (fragment): composite tag for in vivo biotinylation, TEV protease cleavage, and 6xHis tagging
   3386..3402    +  CDS            TEV site (fragment): tobacco etch virus (TEV) protease recognition and cleavage site
   3416..3856    +  CDS            UBE2D3 (sequence withheld): UB2D3_HUMAN - Also known as UBC5C, UBCH5C. Experimental evidence at protein level: Swiss-Prot protein existence level 1. Accepts ubiquitin from the E1 complex and catalyzes its covalent attachment to other proteins. In vitro catalyzes 'Lys-11'-, as well as 'Lys-48'-linked polyubiquitination. Cooperates with the E2 CDC34 and the SCF(FBXW11) E3 ligase complex for the polyubiquitination of NFKBIA leading to its subsequent proteasomal degradation. Acts as an initiator E2, priming the phosphorylated NFKBIA target at positions 'Lys-21' and/or 'Lys-22' with a monoubiquitin. Ubiquitin chain elongation
   3867..3916    +  CDS            SET1 (fragment): solubility-enhancement tag derived from T7 phage gene 10B
   3924..3971    +  terminator     T7 terminator: transcription terminator for bacteriophage T7 RNA polymerase
   3994..4098    -  CDS            TcR (fragment): tetracycline efflux protein; tet; confers resistance to tetracycline
   4146..4174    -  promoter       tet promoter: E. coli promoter for tetracycline efflux protein gene
   4287..4391    +  promoter       AmpR promoter: bla
   4392..5252    +  CDS            AmpR: β-lactamase; bla; confers resistance to ampicillin, carbenicillin, and related antibiotics
   5423..6011    +  rep_origin     ori: high-copy-number ColE1/pMB1/pBR322/pUC origin of replication
>Addgene plasmid #186805 | His-Tev-UbE2D3 | addgene full sequence | sequence record 372584 | Addgene NGS Result
TACCGCTCGCCGCAGCCGAACGACCGAGCGCAGCGAGTCAGTGAGCGAGGAAGCGGAAGAGCGCCTGATG
CGGTATTTTCTCCTTACGCATCTGTGCGGTATTTCACACCGCAATGGTGCACTCTCAGTACAATCTGCTC
TGATGCCGCATAGTTAAGCCAGTATACACTCCGCTATCGCTACGTGACTGGGTCATGGCTGCGCCCCGAC
ACCCGCCAACACCCGCTGACGCGCCCTGACGGGCTTGTCTGCTCCCGGCATCCGCTTACAGACAAGCTGT
GACCGTCTCCGGGAGCTGCATGTGTCAGAGGTTTTCACCGTCATCACCGAAACGCGCGAGGCAGCTGCGG
TAAAGCTCATCAGCGTGGTCGTGAAGCGATTCACAGATGTCTGCCTGTTCATCCGCGTCCAGCTCGTTGA
GTTTCTCCAGAAGCGTTAATGTCTGGCTTCTGATAAAGCGGGCCATGTTAAGGGCGGTTTTTTCCTGTTT
GGTCACTGATGCCTCCGTGTAAGGGGGATTTCTGTTCATGGGGGTAATGATACCGATGAAACGAGAGAGG
ATGCTCACGATACGGGTTACTGATGATGAACATGCCCGGTTACTGGAACGTTGTGAGGGTAAACAACTGG
CGGTATGGATGCGGCGGGACCAGAGAAAAATCACTCAGGGTCAATGCCAGCGCTTCGTTAATACAGATGT
AGGTGTTCCACAGGGTAGCCAGCAGCATCCTGCGATGCAGATCCGGAACATAATGGTGCAGGGCGCTGAC
TTCCGCGTTTCCAGACTTTACGAAACACGGAAACCGAAGACCATTCATGTTGTTGCTCAGGTCGCAGACG
TTTTGCAGCAGCAGTCGCTTCACGTTCGCTCGCGTATCGGTGATTCATTCTGCTAACCAGTAAGGCAACC
CCGCCAGCCTAGCCGGGTCCTCAACGACAGGAGCACGATCATGCGCACCCGTGGCCAGGACCCAACGCTG
CCCGAGATGCGCCGCGTGCGGCTGCTGGAGATGGCGGACGCGATGGATATGTTCTGCCAAGGGTTGGTTT
GCGCATTCACAGTTCTCCGCAAGAATTGATTGGCTCCAATTCTTGGAGTGGTGAATCCGTTAGCGAGGTG
CCGCCGGCTTCCATTCAGGTCGAGGTGGCCCGGCTCCATGCACCGCGACGCAACGCGGGGAGGCAGACAA
GGTATAGGGCGGCGCCTACAATCCATGCCAACCCGTTCCATGTGCTCGCCGAGGCGGCATAAATCGCCGT
GACGATCAGCGGTCCAATGATCGAAGTTAGGCTGGTAAGAGCCGCGAGCGATCCTTGAAGCTGTCCCTGA
TGGTCGTCATCTACCTGCCTGGACAGCATGGCCTGCAACGCGGGCATCCCGATGCCGCCGGAAGCGAGAA
GAATCATAATGGGGAAGGCCATCCAGCCTCGCGTCGCGAACGCCAGCAAGACGTAGCCCAGCGCGTCGGC
CGCCATGCCGGCGATAATGGCCTGCTTCTCGCCGAAACGTTTGGTGGCGGGACCAGTGACGAAGGCTTGA
GCGAGGGCGTGCAAGATTCCGAATACCGCAAGCGACAGGCCGATCATCGTCGCGCTCCAGCGAAAGCGGT
CCTCGCCGAAAATGACCCAGAGCGCTGCCGGCACCTGTCCTACGAGTTGCATGATAAAGAAGACAGTCAT
AAGTGCGGCGACGATAGTCATGCCCCGCGCCCACCGGAAGGAGCTGACTGGGTTGAAGGCTCTCAAGGGC
ATCGGTCGAGATCCCGGTGCCTAATGAGTGAGCTAACTTACATTAATTGCGTTGCGCTCACTGCCCGCTT
TCCAGTCGGGAAACCTGTCGTGCCAGCTGCATTAATGAATCGGCCAACGCGCGGGGAGAGGCGGTTTGCG
TATTGGGCGCCAGGGTGGTTTTTCTTTTCACCAGTGAGACGGGCAACAGCTGATTGCCCTTCACCGCCTG
GCCCTGAGAGAGTTGCAGCAAGCGGTCCACGCTGGTTTGCCCCAGCAGGCGAAAATCCTGTTTGATGGTG
GTTAACGGCGGGATATAACATGAGCTGTCTTCGGTATCGTCGTATCCCACTACCGAGATATCCGCACCAA
CGCGCAGCCCGGACTCGGTAATGGCGCGCATTGCGCCCAGCGCCATCTGATCGTTGGCAACCAGCATCGC
AGTGGGAACGATGCCCTCATTCAGCATTTGCATGGTTTGTTGAAAACCGGACATGGCACTCCAGTCGCCT
TCCCGTTCCGCTATCGGCTGAATTTGATTGCGAGTGAGATATTTATGCCAGCCAGCCAGACGCAGACGCG
CCGAGACAGAACTTAATGGGCCCGCTAACAGCGCGATTTGCTGGTGACCCAATGCGACCAGATGCTCCAC
GCCCAGTCGCGTACCGTCTTCATGGGAGAAAATAATACTGTTGATGGGTGTCTGGTCAGAGACATCAAGA
AATAACGCCGGAACATTAGTGCAGGCAGCTTCCACAGCAATGGCATCCTGGTCATCCAGCGGATAGTTAA
TGATCAGCCCACTGACGCGTTGCGCGAGAAGATTGTGCACCGCCGCTTTACAGGCTTCGACGCCGCTTCG
TTCTACCATCGACACCACCACGCTGGCACCCAGTTGATCGGCGCGAGATTTAATCGCCGCGACAATTTGC
GACGGCGCGTGCAGGGCCAGACTGGAGGTGGCAACGCCAATCAGCAACGACTGTTTGCCCGCCAGTTGTT
GTGCCACGCGGTTGGGAATGTAATTCAGCTCCGCCATCGCCGCTTCCACTTTTTCCCGCGTTTTCGCAGA
AACGTGGCTGGCCTGGTTCACCACGCGGGAAACGGTCTGATAAGAGACACCGGCATACTCTGCGACATCG
TATAACGTTACTGGTTTCACATTCACCACCCTGAATTGACTCTCTTCCGGGCGCTATCATGCCATACCGC
GAAAGGTTTTGCGCCATTCGATGGTGTCCGGGATCTCGACGCTCTCCCTTATGCGACTCCTGCATTAGGA
AGCAGCCCAGTAGTAGGTTGAGGCCGTTGAGCACCGCCGCCGCAAGGAATGGTGCATGCAAGGAGATGGC
GCCCAACAGTCCCCCGGCCACGGGGCCTGCCACCATACCCACGCCGAAACAAGCGCTCATGAGCCCGAAG
TGGCGAGCCCGATCTTCCCCATCGGTGATGTCGGCGATATAGGCGCCAGCAACCGCACCTGTGGCGCCGG
TGATGCCGGCCACGATGCGTCCGGCGTAGAGGATCGAGATCTCGATCCCGCGAAATTAATACGACTCACT
ATAGGGGAATTGTGAGCGGATAACAATTCCCCTCTAGAAATAATTTTGTTTAACTTTAAGAAGGAGATAT
ACATATGCATCATCATCATCATCATGAAAACCTGTATTTTCAAGGCAGCGGCAGC
[441 nt withheld, positions 3416-3856]
TAAGGATCCGGCTGCTAACAAAGCCCGAAAGGAAGCTGAGTTGGCTGCTGCCACCGCTGAGCAATAACTA
GCATAACCCCTTGGGGCCTCTAAACGGGTCTTGAGGGGTTTTTTGCTGAAAGGAGGAACTATATCCGGAT
ATCCCGCAAGAGGCCCGGCAGTACCGGCATAACCAAGCCTATGCCTACAGCATCCAGGGTGACGGTGCCG
AGGATGACGATGAGCGCATTGTTAGATTTCATACACGGTGCCTGACTGCGTTAGCAATTTAACTGTGATA
AACTACCGCATTAAAGCTTATCGATGATAAGCTGTCAAACATGAGAATTCTTGAAGACGAAAGGGCCTCG
TGATACGCCTATTTTTATAGGTTAATGTCATGATAATAATGGTTTCTTAGACGTCAGGTGGCACTTTTCG
GGGAAATGTGCGCGGAACCCCTATTTGTTTATTTTTCTAAATACATTCAAATATGTATCCGCTCATGAGA
CAATAACCCTGATAAATGCTTCAATAATATTGAAAAAGGAAGAGTATGAGTATTCAACATTTCCGTGTCG
CCCTTATTCCCTTTTTTGCGGCATTTTGCCTTCCTGTTTTTGCTCACCCAGAAACGCTGGTGAAAGTAAA
AGATGCTGAAGATCAGTTGGGTGCACGAGTGGGTTACATCGAACTGGATCTCAACAGCGGTAAGATCCTT
GAGAGTTTTCGCCCCGAAGAACGTTTTCCAATGATGAGCACTTTTAAAGTTCTGCTATGTGGCGCGGTAT
TATCCCGTGTTGACGCCGGGCAAGAGCAACTCGGTCGCCGCATACACTATTCTCAGAATGACTTGGTTGA
GTACTCACCAGTCACAGAAAAGCATCTTACGGATGGCATGACAGTAAGAGAATTATGCAGTGCTGCCATA
ACCATGAGTGATAACACTGCGGCCAACTTACTTCTGACAACGATCGGAGGACCGAAGGAGCTAACCGCTT
TTTTGCACAACATGGGGGATCATGTAACTCGCCTTGATCGTTGGGAACCGGAGCTGAATGAAGCCATACC
AAACGACGAGCGTGACACCACGATGCCTGCAGCAATGGCAACAACGTTGCGCAAACTATTAACTGGCGAA
CTACTTACTCTAGCTTCCCGGCAACAATTAATAGACTGGATGGAGGCGGATAAAGTTGCAGGACCACTTC
TGCGCTCGGCCCTTCCGGCTGGCTGGTTTATTGCTGATAAATCTGGAGCCGGTGAGCGTGGGTCTCGCGG
TATCATTGCAGCACTGGGGCCAGATGGTAAGCCCTCCCGTATCGTAGTTATCTACACGACGGGGAGTCAG
GCAACTATGGATGAACGAAATAGACAGATCGCTGAGATAGGTGCCTCACTGATTAAGCATTGGTAACTGT
CAGACCAAGTTTACTCATATATACTTTAGATTGATTTAAAACTTCATTTTTAATTTAAAAGGATCTAGGT
GAAGATCCTTTTTGATAATCTCATGACCAAAATCCCTTAACGTGAGTTTTCGTTCCACTGAGCGTCAGAC
CCCGTAGAAAAGATCAAAGGATCTTCTTGAGATCCTTTTTTTCTGCGCGTAATCTGCTGCTTGCAAACAA
AAAAACCACCGCTACCAGCGGTGGTTTGTTTGCCGGATCAAGAGCTACCAACTCTTTTTCCGAAGGTAAC
TGGCTTCAGCAGAGCGCAGATACCAAATACTGTCCTTCTAGTGTAGCCGTAGTTAGGCCACCACTTCAAG
AACTCTGTAGCACCGCCTACATACCTCGCTCTGCTAATCCTGTTACCAGTGGCTGCTGCCAGTGGCGATA
AGTCGTGTCTTACCGGGTTGGACTCAAGACGATAGTTACCGGATAAGGCGCAGCGGTCGGGCTGAACGGG
GGGTTCGTGCACACAGCCCAGCTTGGAGCGAACGACCTACACCGAACTGAGATACCTACAGCGTGAGCTA
TGAGAAAGCGCCACGCTTCCCGAAGGGAGAAAGGCGGACAGGTATCCGGTAAGCGGCAGGGTCGGAACAG
GAGAGCGCACGAGGGAGCTTCCAGGGGGAAACGCCTGGTATCTTTATAGTCCTGTCGGGTTTCGCCACCT
CTGACTTGAGCGTCGATTTTTGTGATGCTCGTCAGGGGGGCGGAGCCTATGGAAAAACGCCAGCAACGCG
GCCTTTTTACGGTTCCTGGCCTTTTGCTGGCCTTTTGCTCACATGTTCTTTCCTGCGTTATCCCCTGATT
CTGTGGATAACCGTATTACCGCCTTTGAGTGAGCTGA
